>Addgene plasmid #109901 | pHH0103_TOM1L2_VHS | addgene full sequence | sequence record 215045 | Addgene NGS Result
TTGACAATTAATCATCGGCTCGTATAATGTGTGGAATTGTGAGCGGATAACAATTTCACACAGGAAACAG
CCAGTCCGTTTAGGTGTTTTCACGAGCACTTCACCAACAAGGACCATAGATTATGAAAATCGAAGAACAC
CATCACCATCACCATTCCAGCGGTAAGCTTATGTCCCCTATACTAGGTTATTGGAAAATTAAGGGCCTTG
TGCAACCCACTCGACTTCTTTTGGAATATCTTGAAGAAAAATATGAAGAGCATTTGTATGAGCGCGATGA
AGGTGATAAATGGCGAAACAAAAAGTTTGAATTGGGTTTGGAGTTTCCCAATCTTCCTTATTATATTGAT
GGTGATGTTAAATTAACACAGTCTATGGCCATCATACGTTATATAGCTGACAAGCACAACATGTTGGGTG
GTTGTCCAAAAGAGCGTGCAGAGATTTCAATGCTTGAAGGAGCGGTTTTGGATATTAGATACGGTGTTTC
GAGAATTGCATATAGTAAAGACTTTGAAACTCTCAAAGTTGATTTTCTTAGCAAGCTACCTGAAATGCTG
AAAATGTTCGAAGATCGTTTATGTCATAAAACATATTTAAATGGTGATCATGTAACCCATCCTGACTTCA
TGTTGTATGACGCTCTTGATGTTGTTTTATACATGGACCCAATGTGCCTGGATGCGTTCCCAAAATTAGT
TTGTTTTAAAAAACGTATTGAAGCTATCCCACAAATTGATAAGTACTTGAAATCCAGCAAGTATATAGCA
TGGCCTTTGCAGGGCTGGCAAGCCACGTTTGGTGGTGGCGACCATCCTCCAAAATCGGATCTGGAAGTTC
TGTTCCAGGGGCCCCTGTCCAGCGGTCTGGTTCCGCGTGGTTCCGGTACCGCGGCCCAGCCGGCCATGGA
ATTTCTGCTGGGCAACCCGTTCTCAACCCCGGTCGGTCAATGTCTGGAAAAAGCTACGGATGGCTCACTG
CAAAGCGAAGACTGGACCCTGAACATGGAAATCTGCGATATCATCAACGAAACGGAAGAAGGCCCGAAAG
ACGCTATCCGTGCGCTGAAAAAGCGCCTGAACGGTAATCGTAACTATCGCGAAGTCATGCTGGCCCTGAC
CGTGCTGGAAACGTGCGTTAAGAATTGTGGCCATCGTTTTCACATTCTGGTTGCAAACCGCGATTTCATC
GACAGTGTCCTGGTGAAAATTATCAGCCCGAAGAACAATCCGCCGACCATTGTTCAGGATAAAGTCCTGG
CCCTGATCCAAGCGTGGGCCGATGCATTTCGTAGCTCTCCGGACCTGACGGGCGTGGTTCATATTTACGA
AGAACTGAAACGCAAGGGTGTGGAATTCCCGATGGCGGCCGCATA
[142 nt withheld, positions 1376-1517]
C
[98 nt withheld, positions 1519-1616]
AGTTTGTACTGGTGACGAAACTCAGTGTCTAGCTAGAGTGGC
[149 nt withheld, positions 1659-1807]
T
[41 nt withheld, positions 1809-1849]
T
[62 nt withheld, positions 1851-1912]
A
[35 nt withheld, positions 1914-1948]
CCTCCCTCAATCGGTTGAATGTCGCCCTTTTGTCTTTGGCGCTGGTAAACCATATGAA
[86 nt withheld, positions 2007-2092]
T
[54 nt withheld, positions 2094-2147]
CTAGCGCCGCCCTATACCTTGTCTGCCTCCCCGCGTTGCGTCGCGGTGCATGGAGCCGGGCCACCTCGAC
CTGAATGGAAGCCGGCGGCACCTCGCTAACGGATTCACCACTCCAAGAATTGGAGCCAATCAATTCTTGC
GGAGAACTGTGAATGCGCAAACCAACCCTTGGCAGAACATATCCATCGCGTCCGCCATCTCCAGCAGCCG
CACGCGGCGCATCTCGGGCAGCGTTGGGTCCTGGCCACGGGTGCGCATGATCGTGCTCCTGTCGTTGAGG
ACCCGGCTAGGCTGGCGGGGTTGCCTTACTGGTTAGCAGAATGAATCACCGATACGCGAGCGAACGTGAA
GCGACTGCTGCTGCAAAACGTCTGCGACCTGAGCAACAACATGAATGGTCTTCGGTTTCCGTGTTTCGTA
AAGTCTGGAAACGCGGAAGTCAGCGCCCTGCACCATTATGTTCCGGATCTGCATCGCAGGATGCTGCTGG
CTACCCTGTGGAACACCTACATCTGTATTAACGAAGCGCTGGCATTGACCCTGAGTGATTTTTCTCTGGT
CCCGCCGCATCCATACCGCCAGTTGTTTACCCTCACAACGTTCCAGTAACCGGGCATGTTCATCATCAGT
AACCCGTATCGTGAGCATCCTCTCTCGTTTCATCGGTATCATTACCCCCATGAACAGAAATCCCCCTTAC
ACGGAGGCATCAGTGACCAAACAGGAAAAAACCGCCCTTAACATGGCCCGCTTTATCAGAAGCCAGACAT
TAACGCTTCTGGAGAAACTCAACGAGCTGGACGCGGATGAACAGGCAGACATCTGTGAATCGCTTCACGA
CCACGCTGATGAGCTTTACCGCAGGATCCGCGAAATTGTAAGCGTTAATATTTTGTTAAAATTCGCGTTA
AATTTTTGTTAAATCAGCTCATTTTTTAACCAATAGGCCGAAATCGGCAAAATCCCTTATAAATCAAAAG
AATAGACCGAGATAGGGT
[37 nt withheld, positions 3146-3182]
AAAGAACGTGGACTCCAACGTCAAAGG
[49 nt withheld, positions 3210-3258]
T
[91 nt withheld, positions 3260-3350]
G
[124 nt withheld, positions 3352-3475]
CGCGGATCCTGCCTCGCGCGTTTCGGTGATGACGGTGAAAACCTCTGACACATGCAGCTCCCGGAGACGG
TCACAGCTTGTCTGTAAGCGGATGCCGGGAGCAGACAAGCCCGTCAGGGCGCGTCAGCGGGTGTTGGCGG
GTGTCGGGGCGCAGCCATGACCCAGTCACGTAGCGATAGCGGAGTGTATACTGGCTTAACTATGCGGCAT
CAGAGCAGATTGTACTGAGAGTGCACCATATGCGGTGTGAAATACCGCACAGATGCGTAAGGAGAAAATA
CCGCATCAGGCGCTCTTCCGCTTCCTCGCTCACTGACTCGCTGCGCTCGGTCGTTCGGCTGCGGCGAGCG
GTATCAGCTCACTCAAAGGCGGTAATACGGTTATCCACAGAATCAGGGGATAACGCAGGAAAGAACATGT
GAGCAAAAGGCCAGCAAAAGGCCAGGAACCGTAAAAAGGCCGCGTTGCTGGCGTTTTTCCATAGGCTCCG
CCCCCCTGACGAGCATCACAAAAATCGACGCTCAAGTCAGAGGTGGCGAAACCCGACAGGACTATAAAGA
TACCAGGGTTTCCCCCTGGAAGCTCCCTCGTGCGCTCTCCTGTTCCGACCCTGCCGCTTACCGGATACCT
GTCCGCCTTTCTCCCTTCGGGAAGCGTGGCGCTTTCTCATAGCTCACGCTGTAGGTATCTCAGTTCGGTG
TAGGTCGTTCGCTCCAAGCTGGGCTGTGTGCACGAACCCCCCGTTCAGCCCGACCGCTGCGCCTTATCCG
GTAACTATCGTCTTGAGTCCAACCCGGTAAGACACGACTTATCGCCACTGGCAGCAGCCACTGGTAACAG
GATTAGCAGAGCGAGGTATGTAGGCGGTGCTACAGAGTTCTTGAAGTGGTGGCCTAACTACGGCTACACT
AGAAGGACAGTATTTGGTATCTGCGCTCTGCTGAAGCCAGTTACCTTCGGAAAAAGAGTTGGTAGCTCTT
GATCCGGCAAACAAACCACCGCTGGTAGCGGTGGTTTTTTTGTTTGCAAGCAGCAGATTACGCGCAGAAA
AAAAGGATCTCAAGAAGATCCTTTGATCTTTTCTACGGGGTCTGACGCTCAGTGGAACGAAAACTCACGT
TAAGGGATTTTGGTCATGAGATTATCAAAAAGGATCTTCACCTAGATCCTTTTAAATTAAAAATGAAGTT
TTAAATCAATCTAAAGTATATATGAGTAAACTTGGTCTGACAGTTACCAATGCTTAATCAGTGAGGCACC
TATCTCAGCGATCTGTCTATTTCGTTCATCCATAGTTGCCTGACTCCCCGTCGTGTAGATAACTACGATA
CGGGAGGGCTTACCATCTGGCCCCAGTGCTGCAATGATACCGCGAGACCCACGCTCACCGGCTCCAGATT
TATCAGCAATAAACCAGCCAGCCGGAAGGGCCGAGCGCAGAAGTGGTCCTGCAACTTTATCCGCCTCCAT
CCAGTCTATTAATTGTTGCCGGGAAGCTAGAGTAAGTAGTTCGCCAGTTAATAGTTTGCGCAACGTTGTT
GCCATTGCTGCAGGCATCGTGGTGTCACGCTCGTCGTTTGGTATGGCTTCATTCAGCTCCGGTTCCCAAC
GATCAAGGCGAGTTACATGATCCCCCATGTTGTGCAAAAAAGCGGTTAGCTCCTTCGGTCCTCCGATCGT
TGTCAGAAGTAAGTTGGCCGCAGTGTTATCACTCATGGTTATGGCAGCACTGCATAATTCTCTTACTGTC
ATGCCATCCGTAAGATGCTTTTCTGTGACTGGTGAGTACTCAACCAAGTCATTCTGAGAATAGTGTATGC
GGCGACCGAGTTGCTCTTGCCCGGCGTCAACACGGGATAATACCGCGCCACATAGCAGAACTTTAAAAGT
GCTCATCATTGGAAAACGTTCTTCGGGGCGAAAACTCTCAAGGATCTTACCGCTGTTGAGATCCAGTTCG
ATGTAACCCACTCGTGCACCCAACTGATCTTCAGCATCTTTTACTTTCACCAGCGTTTCTGGGTGAGCAA
AAACAGGAAGGCAAAATGCCGCAAAAAAGGGAATAAGGGCGACACGGAAATGTTGAATACTCATACTCTT
CCTTTTTCAATATTATTGAAGCATTTATCAGGGTTATTGTCTCATGAGCGGATACATATTTGAATGTATT
TAGAAAAATAAACAAATAGGGGTTCCGCGCACATTTCCCCGAAAAGTGCCACCTGACGTCTAAGAAACCA
TTATTATCATGACATTAACCTATAAAAATAGGCGTATCACGAGGCCCTTTCGTCTTCAAGAATTCCCGAC
ACCATCGAATGGTGCAAAACCTTTCGCGGTATGGCATGATAGCGCCCGGAAGAGAGTCAATTCAGGGTGG
TGAATGTGAAACCAGTAACGTTATACGATGTCGCAGAGTATGCCGGTGTCTCTTATCAGACCGTTTCCCG
CGTGGTGAACCAGGCCAGCCACGTTTCTGCGAAAACGCGGGAAAAAGTGGAAGCGGCGATGGCGGAGCTG
AATTACATTCCCAACCGCGTGGCACAACAACTGGCGGGCAAACAGTCGTTGCTGATTGGCGTTGCCACCT
CCAGTCTGGCCCTGCACGCGCCGTCGCAAATTGTCGCGGCGATTAAATCTCGCGCCGATCAACTGGGTGC
CAGCGTGGTGGTGTCGATGGTAGAACGAAGCGGCGTCGAAGCCTGTAAAGCGGCGGTGCACAATCTTCTC
GCGCAACGCGTCAGTGGGCTGATCATTAACTATCCGCTGGATGACCAGGATGCCATTGCTGTGGAAGCTG
CCTGCACTAATGTTCCGGCGTTATTTCTTGATGTCTCTGACCAGACACCCATCAACAGTATTATTTTCTC
CCATGAAGACGGTACGCGACTGGGCGTGGAGCATCTGGTCGCATTGGGTCACCAGCAAATCGCGCTGTTA
GCGGGCCCATTAAGTTCTGTCTCGGCGCGTCTGCGTCTGGCTGGCTGGCATAAATATCTCACTCGCAATC
AAATTCAGCCGATAGCGGAACGGGAAGGCGACTGGAGTGCCATGTCCGGTTTTCAACAAACCATGCAAAT
GCTGAATGAGGGCATCGTTCCCACTGCGATGCTGGTTGCCAACGATCAGATGGCGCTGGGCGCAATGCGC
GCCATTACCGAGTCCGGGCTGCGCGTTGGTGCGGATATCTCGGTAGTGGGATACGACGATACCGAAGACA
GCTCATGTTATATCCCGCCGTTAACCACCATCAAACAGGATTTTCGCCTGCTGGGGCAAACCAGCGTGGA
CCGCTTGCTGCAACTCTCTCAGGGCCAGGCGGTGAAGGGCAATCAGCTGTTGCCCGTCTCACTGGTGAAA
AGAAAAACCACCCTGGCGCCCAATACGCAAACCGCCTCTCCCCGCGCGTTGGCCGATTCATTAATGCAGC
TGGCACGACAGGTTTCCCGACTGGAAAGCGGGCAGTGAGCGCAACGCAATTAATGTAAGTTAGCTCACTC
ATTAGGCACAATTCTCATGTTTGACAGCTTATCATCGACTGCACGGTGCACCAATGCTTCTGGCGTCAGG
CAGCCATCGGAAGCTGTGGTATGGCTGTGCAGGTCGTAAATCACTGCATAATTCGTGTCGCTCAAGGCGC
ACTCCCGTTCTGGATAATGTTTTTTGCGCCGACATCATAACGGTTCTGGCAAATATTCTGAAATGAGCTG
Features (pLannotate 1.2.2; 21 found; start..end, strand, type, name):
      1..29      +  promoter       tac promoter: strong E. coli promoter; hybrid between the trp and lac UV5 promoters
     37..53      +  protein_bind   lac operator: The lac repressor binds to the lac operator to inhibit transcription in E. coli. This inhibition can be relieved by adding lactose or isopropyl-β-D-thiogalactopyranoside (IPTG). lac repressor encoded by lacI
    138..155     +  CDS            6xHis: 6xHis affinity tag
    171..824     +  CDS            GST26_SCHJA: Experimental evidence at protein level: Swiss-Prot protein existence level 1. GST isoenzymes appear to play a central role in the parasite detoxification system. Other functions are also suspected including a role in increasing the solubility of haematin in the parasite gut. From Schistosoma japonicum (Blood fluke).
    906..1367    +  CDS            TOM1L2 (fragment): TM1L2_HUMAN - Experimental evidence at protein level: Swiss-Prot protein existence level 1. Probable role in protein transport. May regulate growth factor-induced mitogenic signaling. From Homo sapiens (Human).
   1380..1427    +  terminator     fd terminator (sequence withheld): central terminator from bacteriophage fd (Otsuka and Kunisawa, 1982)
   1432..1644    +  CDS            M13 gene III (fragment) (sequence partly withheld): pIII; III; minor coat protein
   1659..2129    +  CDS            M13 gene III (fragment) (sequence partly withheld): pIII; III; minor coat protein
   2151..2221    +  CDS            TcR (fragment): tetracycline efflux protein; tet; confers resistance to tetracycline
   2463..2843    -  CDS            YPB1_ECOLX: Protein predicted: Swiss-Prot protein existence level 4. From Escherichia coli.
   2860..3011    +  CDS            rop (fragment): Rop protein, which maintains plasmids at low copy number; rop
   3047..3475    -  rep_origin     f1 ori (sequence partly withheld): f1 bacteriophage origin of replication; arrow indicates direction of (+) strand synthesis
   3484..3523    +  CDS            rop (fragment): Rop protein, which maintains plasmids at low copy number; rop
   3625..3765    +  misc_feature   bom: basis of mobility region from pBR322
   3951..4538    -  rep_origin     ori: high-copy-number ColE1/pMB1/pBR322/pUC origin of replication
   4709..5569    -  CDS            AmpR: β-lactamase; bla; confers resistance to ampicillin, carbenicillin, and related antibiotics
   5570..5674    -  promoter       AmpR promoter: bla
   5783..5860    +  promoter       lacIq promoter: lacI (mutant); In the lacIq allele, a single base change in the promoter boosts expression of the lacI gene about 10-fold.
   5861..6943    +  CDS            lacI: lac repressor; lacI; The lac repressor binds to the lac operator to inhibit transcription in E. coli. This inhibition can be relieved by adding lactose or isopropyl-β-D-thiogalactopyranoside (IPTG).
   6956..6977    +  protein_bind   CAP binding site: CAP binding activates transcription in the presence of cAMP. E. coli catabolite activator protein
   6996..7013    +  promoter       tet promoter (fragment): E. coli promoter for tetracycline efflux protein gene
