[The description below was written by a language model from this plasmid's Addgene catalogue record and pLannotate feature annotations shown in this document.]
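Description:
pHH0103_TOM1L2_VHS is a bacterial expression plasmid of about 7.2 kb, built on the pHH0103 backbone, for producing and purifying the VHS domain of human TOM1L2 in E. coli. It replicates from a ColE1/pBR322-type origin with the adjacent bom region and is selected with ampicillin through the β-lactamase gene and its native promoter. The record lists it as low copy. An f1 origin is also present, inserted within the rop gene, which is therefore annotated only as two split fragments. Other backbone relics include a short tetracycline-resistance gene fragment, a tet promoter fragment and two fragments of M13 gene III. The gene III fragments lie downstream of the fd terminator and suggest a phagemid-derived lineage, although the record does not state this.

The expression cassette is driven by the strong hybrid tac promoter, followed by a lac operator. A lacI gene under the lacIq promoter on the same plasmid supplies repressor, so transcription stays off until it is induced with IPTG. The open reading frame begins with a 6xHis tag, followed by Schistosoma japonicum glutathione S-transferase and then the TOM1L2 fragment of roughly 460 bp. This fragment was cloned between SfiI and NotI sites, and the fd terminator follows it. The product is thus an N-terminally His- and GST-tagged VHS domain that can be purified by nickel or glutathione affinity.

The associated publication is a large-scale survey of high-affinity ligands for peptide recognition modules. This suggests the purified domain served as a target for peptide-binding studies, though the record itself states only expression and purification as the purpose.
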