Addgene plasmid #109901: pHH0103_TOM1L2_VHS
Purpose: Protein expression and purification of TOM1L2_VHS
Depositing lab: Sachdev Sidhu. Depositing organization: University of Toronto. Publication: Large-scale survey and database of high affinity ligands for peptide recognition modules. Teyra J, Kelil A, Jain S, Helmy M, Jajodia R, Hooda Y, Gu J, D'Cruz AA, Nicholson SE, Min J, Sudol M, Kim PM, Bader GD, Sidhu SS. Mol Syst Biol. 2020 Dec;16(12):e9310. doi: 10.15252/msb.20199310. PubMed 33438817.
Backbone
  Vector backbone: pHH0103
  Vector type: Bacterial Expression
Growth in bacteria
  Bacterial resistance: Ampicillin, 100 μg/mL
  Growth temperature: 37°C
  Growth strain: DH5alpha
  Copy number: Low Copy
Gene/Insert
  Gene/Insert name: TOM1L2_VHS
  Species: H. sapiens (human)
  Entrez Gene: TOM1L2
  Cloning method: Restriction Enzyme; 5′ cloning site Sfi1 (unknown if destroyed); 3′ cloning site Not1 (unknown if destroyed)
Terms and licenses: Academic/Nonprofit Terms; Industry Terms: Not Available to Industry
How to cite: pHH0103_TOM1L2_VHS was a gift from Sachdev Sidhu (Addgene plasmid # 109901 ; http://n2t.net/addgene:109901 ; RRID:Addgene_109901)
