>Addgene plasmid #109901 | pHH0103_TOM1L2_VHS | depositor partial sequence | sequence record 206853 | pHH0103_TOM1L2_VHS sequence 480 bps
GGCCCAGCCGGCCATGGAATTTCTGCTGGGCAACCCGTTCTCAACCCCGGTCGGTCAATGTCTGGAAAAA
GCTACGGATGGCTCACTGCAAAGCGAAGACTGGACCCTGAACATGGAAATCTGCGATATCATCAACGAAA
CGGAAGAAGGCCCGAAAGACGCTATCCGTGCGCTGAAAAAGCGCCTGAACGGTAATCGTAACTATCGCGA
AGTCATGCTGGCCCTGACCGTGCTGGAAACGTGCGTTAAGAATTGTGGCCATCGTTTTCACATTCTGGTT
GCAAACCGCGATTTCATCGACAGTGTCCTGGTGAAAATTATCAGCCCGAAGAACAATCCGCCGACCATTG
TTCAGGATAAAGTCCTGGCCCTGATCCAAGCGTGGGCCGATGCATTTCGTAGCTCTCCGGACCTGACGGG
CGTGGTTCATATTTACGAAGAACTGAAACGCAAGGGTGTGGAATTCCCGATGGCGGCCGC
